Addgene plasmid #41209: TAL3035
Depositing lab: Keith Joung. Depositing organization: Massachusetts General Hospital. Publication: Targeted gene disruption in somatic zebrafish cells using engineered TALENs. Sander JD, Cade L, Khayter C, Reyon D, Peterson RT, Joung JK, Yeh JR. Nat Biotechnol. 2011 Aug 5;29(8):697-8. doi: 10.1038/nbt.1934. PubMed 21822241.
Backbone
  Vector backbone: JDS71
  Backbone manufacturer: Addgene plasmid #32287
  Backbone size w/o insert (bp): 6447
  Vector type: Mammalian Expression ; T7
Growth in bacteria
  Bacterial resistance: Ampicillin, 100 μg/mL
  Growth temperature: 37°C
  Growth strain: XL1 Blue
  Copy number: High Copy
Gene/Insert
  Gene/Insert name: ZebrafishCommunity-bsx-Right (alt name: bsx)
  Species: D. rerio (zebrafish)
  Insert size (bp): 1640
  Entrez Gene: bsx
  Promoter: CMV
  Tag / fusion protein: 3X Flag (N terminal on backbone); WT FOKI (C terminal on backbone)
  Cloning method: Restriction Enzyme; 5′ cloning site N/A (destroyed during cloning); 3′ cloning site N/A (destroyed during cloning)
  Sequencing primers: 5′ CMV-F; 3′ BGH-rev
Terms and licenses: Academic/Nonprofit Terms; Industry Terms: Not Available to Industry
Depositor comments: Target binding site: TATCTCTGGATCTCGAAC It is strongly recommended that users perform a diagnostic digest to verify this plasmid prior to use. For example, a double digest of the plasmid with BamHI and KpnI should result in two bands at 2.3kb and 5.8kb.
How to cite: TAL3035 was a gift from Keith Joung (Addgene plasmid # 41209 ; http://n2t.net/addgene:41209 ; RRID:Addgene_41209)
