[The description below was written by a language model from this plasmid's Addgene catalogue record.]
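Description:
TAL3035 is a TALEN expression plasmid built on the JDS71 backbone, a roughly 6.4 kb vector classed as mammalian expression with a T7 promoter. It is a high-copy plasmid propagated in E. coli under ampicillin selection. The record does not include a feature table, so the origin of replication and other backbone elements are not itemised, although the listed sequencing primers imply a CMV promoter upstream and a BGH polyadenylation region downstream of the coding sequence.

The insert, about 1.6 kb, is an engineered TAL effector repeat array designated ZebrafishCommunity-bsx-Right, designed to recognise a specific 18-nucleotide site in the zebrafish bsx gene. It is therefore not the bsx coding sequence itself but a custom DNA-binding domain directed against that locus. The array was cloned by restriction enzyme methods, with both cloning sites destroyed, into the backbone's framework, which supplies an N-terminal 3X FLAG tag and a C-terminal wild-type FokI nuclease domain. The resulting fusion is one monomer of a TALEN pair: because FokI cleaves only as a dimer, this "right" half must be used with a matching "left" TALEN that binds the opposite strand nearby, so that the two nuclease domains meet over the spacer and make a double-strand break.

The CMV promoter drives expression in transfected cells, while the T7 promoter allows in vitro transcription of mRNA, the usual route for delivery into zebrafish embryos. Consistent with the associated work on targeted gene disruption in somatic zebrafish cells, the construct is intended for introducing mutations at bsx through error-prone break repair. The FLAG tag allows detection of the expressed protein.
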