>Addgene plasmid #41209 | TAL3035 | depositor partial sequence | sequence record 54848 | TAL3035 sequence 2430 bps
TCTAGAGCTAGCACCATGGACTACAAAGACCATGACGGTGATTATAAAGATCATGACATCGATTACAAGG
ATGACGATGACAAGATGGCCCCCAAGAAGAAGAGGAAGGTGGGCATTCACCGCGGGGTACCTATGGTGGA
CTTGAGGACACTCGGTTATTCGCAACAGCAACAGGAGAAAATCAAGCCTAAGGTCAGGAGCACCGTCGCG
CAACACCACGAGGCGCTTGTGGGGCATGGCTTCACTCATGCGCATATTGTCGCGCTTTCACAGCACCCTG
CGGCGCTTGGGACGGTGGCTGTCAAATACCAAGATATGATTGCGGCCCTGCCCGAAGCCACGCACGAGGC
AATTGTAGGGGTCGGTAAACAGTGGTCGGGAGCGCGAGCACTTGAGGCGCTGCTGACTGTGGCGGGTGAG
CTTAGGGGGCCTCCGCTCCAGCTCGACACCGGGCAGCTGCTGAAGATCGCGAAGAGAGGGGGAGTAACAG
CGGTAGAGGCAGTGCACGCCTGGCGCAATGCGCTCACCGGGGCCCCCTTGAACCTGACCCCAGACCAGGT
AGTCGCAATCGCGTCGAACATTGGGGGAAAGCAAGCCCTGGAAACCGTGCAAAGGTTGTTGCCGGTCCTT
TGTCAAGACCACGGCCTTACACCGGAGCAAGTCGTGGCCATTGCAAGCAATGGGGGTGGCAAACAGGCTC
TTGAGACGGTTCAGAGACTTCTCCCAGTTCTCTGTCAAGCCCACGGGCTGACTCCCGATCAAGTTGTAGC
GATTGCGTCGCATGACGGAGGGAAACAAGCATTGGAGACTGTCCAACGGCTCCTTCCCGTGTTGTGTCAA
GCCCACGGTTTGACGCCTGCACAAGTGGTCGCCATCGCCTCGAATGGCGGCGGTAAGCAGGCGCTGGAAA
CAGTACAGCGCCTGCTGCCTGTACTGTGCCAGGATCATGGACTGACCCCAGACCAGGTAGTCGCAATCGC
GTCACATGACGGGGGAAAGCAAGCCCTGGAAACCGTGCAAAGGTTGTTGCCGGTCCTTTGTCAAGACCAC
GGCCTTACACCGGAGCAAGTCGTGGCCATTGCAAGCAATGGGGGTGGCAAACAGGCTCTTGAGACGGTTC
AGAGACTTCTCCCAGTTCTCTGTCAAGCCCACGGGCTGACTCCCGATCAAGTTGTAGCGATTGCGAATAA
CAATGGAGGGAAACAAGCATTGGAGACTGTCCAACGGCTCCTTCCCGTGTTGTGTCAAGCCCACGGTTTG
ACGCCTGCACAAGTGGTCGCCATCGCCAACAACAACGGCGGTAAGCAGGCGCTGGAAACAGTACAGCGCC
TGCTGCCTGTACTGTGCCAGGATCATGGACTGACCCCAGACCAGGTAGTCGCAATCGCGTCGAACATTGG
GGGAAAGCAAGCCCTGGAAACCGTGCAAAGGTTGTTGCCGGTCCTTTGTCAAGACCACGGCCTTACACCG
GAGCAAGTCGTGGCCATTGCAAGCAATGGGGGTGGCAAACAGGCTCTTGAGACGGTTCAGAGACTTCTCC
CAGTTCTCTGTCAAGCCCACGGGCTGACTCCCGATCAAGTTGTAGCGATTGCGTCGCATGACGGAGGGAA
ACAAGCATTGGAGACTGTCCAACGGCTCCTTCCCGTGTTGTGTCAAGCCCACGGTTTGACGCCTGCACAA
GTGGTCGCCATCGCCTCGAATGGCGGCGGTAAGCAGGCGCTGGAAACAGTACAGCGCCTGCTGCCTGTAC
TGTGCCAGGATCATGGACTGACCCCAGACCAGGTAGTCGCAATCGCGTCACATGACGGGGGAAAGCAAGC
CCTGGAAACCGTGCAAAGGTTGTTGCCGGTCCTTTGTCAAGACCACGGCCTTACACCGGAGCAAGTCGTG
GCCATTGCAAATAATAACGGTGGCAAACAGGCTCTTGAGACGGTTCAGAGACTTCTCCCAGTTCTCTGTC
AAGCCCACGGGCTGACTCCCGATCAAGTTGTAGCGATTGCGTCGAACATTGGAGGGAAACAAGCATTGGA
GACTGTCCAACGGCTCCTTCCCGTGTTGTGTCAAGCCCACGGTTTGACGCCTGCACAAGTGGTCGCCATC
GCCTCCAATATTGGCGGTAAGCAGGCGCTGGAAACAGTACAGCGCCTGCTGCCTGTACTGTGCCAGGATC
ATGGACTGACACCCGAACAGGTGGTCGCCATTGCTTCCCACGACGGAGGACGGCCAGCCTTGGAGTCCAT
CGTAGCCCAATTGTCCAGGCCCGATCCCGCGTTGGCTGCGTTAACGAATGACCATCTGGTGGCGTTGGCA
TGTCTTGGTGGACGACCCGCGCTCGATGCAGTCAAAAAGGGTCTGCCTCATGCTCCCGCATTGATCAAAA
GAACCAACCGGCGGATTCCCGAGAGAACTTCCCATCGAGTCGCGGGATCC
