>Addgene plasmid #41209 | TAL3035 | addgene partial sequence | sequence record 56623 | JDS-TALEN-F 5'-TAGGGGTCGGTAAACAGTGG-3'
TGTGGCGGGTGAGCTTAGGGGGCCTCCGCTCCAGCTCGACACCGGGCAGCTGCTGAAGATCGCGAAGAGA
GGGGGAGTAACAGCGGTAGAGGCAGTGCACGCCTGGCGCAATGCGCTCACCGGGGCCCCCTTGAACCTGA
CCCCAGACCAGGTAGTCGCAATCGCGTCGAACATTGGGGGAAAGCAAGCCCTGGAAACCGTGCAAAGGTT
GTTGCCGGTCCTTTGTCAAGACCACGGCCTTACACCGGAGCAAGTCGTGGCCATTGCAAGCAATGGGGGT
GGCAAACAGGCTCTTGAGACGGTTCAGAGACTTCTCCCAGTTCTCTGTCAAGCCCACGGGCTGACTCCCG
ATCAAGTTGTAGCGATTGCGTCGCATGACGGAGGGAAACAAGCATTGGAGACTGTCCAACGGCTCCTTCC
CGTGTTGTGTCAAGCCCACGGTTTGACGCCTGCACAAGTGGTCGCCATCGCCTCGAATGGCGGCGGTAAG
CAGGCGCTGGAAACAGTACAGCGCCTGCTGCCTGTACTGTGCCAGGATCATGGACTGACCCCAGACCAGG
TAGTCGCAATCGCGTCACATGACGGGGGAAAGCAAGCCCTGGAAACCGTGCAAAGGTTGTTGCCGGTCCT
TTGTCAAGACCACGGCCTTACACCGGAGCAAGTCGTGGCCATTGCAAGCAATGGGGGTGGCAAACAGGCT
CTTGAGACGGTTCAGAGACTTCTCCCAGTTCTCTGTCAAGCCCACGGGCTGACTCCCGATCAAGTTGTAG
CGATTGCGAATAACAATGGAGGGAAACAAGCATTGGA
